Addgene plasmid #55849: mRuby-Caveolin-C-10
Purpose: Localization: Membrane, Excitation: 558, Emission: 605
Depositing lab: Michael Davidson. Depositing organization: Florida State University, Tallahassee.
Backbone
  Vector backbone: mRuby-C1
  Backbone size w/o insert (bp): 4750
  Vector type: Mammalian Expression
  Selectable markers: Neomycin (select with G418)
Growth in bacteria
  Bacterial resistance: Kanamycin, 50 μg/mL
  Growth temperature: 37°C
  Growth strain: DH5alpha
  Copy number: High Copy
Gene/Insert
  Gene/Insert name: NM_001753 (alt name: NM_001753)
  Species: H. sapiens (human)
  Entrez Gene: CAV1 (a.k.a. BSCL3, CGL3, LCCNS, MSTP085, PPH3, VIP21)
  Promoter: CMV
  Tag / fusion protein: mRuby (N terminal on backbone)
  Cloning method: Unknown
  Sequencing primers: 5′ CMV-F; 3′ SV40pA-R
Terms and licenses: Academic/Nonprofit Terms; Industry Terms
Depositor comments: . Excitation = 558; Emission = 605
How to cite: mRuby-Caveolin-C-10 was a gift from Michael Davidson (Addgene plasmid # 55849 ; http://n2t.net/addgene:55849 ; RRID:Addgene_55849)
