[The description below was written by a language model from this plasmid's Addgene catalogue record.]
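Description:
mRuby-Caveolin-C-10 is a mammalian expression plasmid built on the mRuby-C1 backbone (about 4.75 kb without the insert), a C1-style fluorescent protein fusion vector in which the fluorescent protein sits upstream of the cloning site. It is maintained in E. coli as a high-copy plasmid under kanamycin selection, and it carries a neomycin resistance marker so that transfected mammalian cells can be selected with G418. The record does not include a feature table, so the origin of replication and the exact arrangement of the resistance cassette are not stated. The listed sequencing primers indicate that the expression unit is bounded by the CMV promoter and an SV40 polyadenylation signal.

The insert is human caveolin-1 (CAV1, corresponding to the reference transcript NM_001753), expressed from the CMV promoter as a fusion with the red fluorescent protein mRuby at its N terminus. The "C-10" in the name probably refers to the C-type vector configuration and a 10-residue linker between the fluorescent protein and caveolin, but the record does not confirm this, and the cloning method is listed as unknown. Caveolin-1 is the main structural protein of caveolae, the small invaginations of the plasma membrane, so the fusion serves as a membrane localization marker. mRuby is recorded with excitation at 558 nm and emission at 605 nm. The construct is typically used for transient or stable expression in cultured mammalian cells to visualize caveolin-containing membrane structures by fluorescence microscopy, alone or alongside spectrally distinct green or blue markers.
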