>Addgene plasmid #55849 | mRuby-Caveolin-C-10 | depositor partial sequence | sequence record 86756 | insert sequence
ATCCGCTAGCGCTACCGGTCGCCACCATGAACAGCCTGATCAAAGAAAACATGCGGATGAAGGTGGTGCT
GGAAGGCAGCGTGAACGGCCACCAGTTCAAGTGCACCGGCGAGGGCGAGGGCAACCCCTACATGGGCACC
CAGACCATGCGGATCAAAGTGATCGAGGGCGGACCTCTGCCCTTCGCCTTCGACATCCTGGCCACATCCT
TCATGTACGGCAGCCGGACCTTCATCAAGTACCCCAAGGGCATCCCCGATTTCTTCAAGCAGAGCTTCCC
CGAGGGCTTCACCTGGGAGAGAGTGACCAGATACGAGGACGGCGGCGTGATCACCGTGATGCAGGACACC
AGCCTGGAAGATGGCTGCCTGGTGTACCATGCCCAGGTCAGGGGCGTGAATTTTCCCAGCAACGGCGCCG
TGATGCAGAAGAAAACCAAGGGCTGGGAGCCCAACACCGAGATGATGTACCCCGCTGACGGCGGACTGAG
AGGCTACACCCACATGGCCCTGAAGGTGGACGGCGGAGGGCACCTGAGCTGCAGCTTCGTGACCACCTAC
CGATCCAAGAAAACCGTGGGCAACATCAAGATGCCCGGCATCCACGCCGTGGACCACCGGCTGGAAAGGC
TGGAAGAGTCCGACAACGAGATGTTCGTGGTGCAGCGGGAGCACGCCGTGGCCAAGTTCGCCGGCCTGGG
CGGAGGGTCCGGACTCAGATCTGGCAGCAGTGGAGGTTCTGGGGGCAAATACGTAGACTCGGAGGGACAT
CTCTACACCGTTCCCATCCGGGAACAGGGCAACATCTACAAGCCCAACAACAAGGCCATGGCAGACGAGC
TGAGCGAGAAGCAAGTGTACGACGCGCACACCAAGGAGATCGACCTGGTCAACCGCGACCCTAAACACCT
CAACGATGACGTGGTCAAGATTGACTTTGAAGATGTGATTGCAGAACCAGAAGGGACACACAGTTTTGAC
GGCATTTGGAAGGCCAGCTTCACCACCTTCACTGTGACGAAATACTGGTTTTACCGCTTGCTGTCTGCCC
TCTTTGGCATCCCGATGGCACTCATCTGGGGCATTTACTTCGCCATTCTCTCTTTCCTGCACATCTGGGC
AGTTGTACCATGCATTAAGAGCTTCCTGATTGAGATTCAGTGCATCAGCCGTGTCTATTCCATCTACGTC
CACACCGTCTGTGACCCACTCTTTGAAGCTGTTGGGAAAATATTCAGCAATGTCCGCATCAACTTGCAGA
AAGAAATATAAGAATTCTGCAGTCGACGGTACCGCGGGCCCGGGATCCACCGGATCTAGATAACTGATCA
TAATCAGCCATACCACATT
