>Addgene plasmid #55849 | mRuby-Caveolin-C-10 | addgene partial sequence | sequence record 140006 | mRuby-F 5'-GTGACCACCTACCGATCCAA-3'
CCGGCATCCACGCCGTGGACCACCGGCTGGAAAGGCTGGAAGAGTCCGACAACGAGATGTTCGTGGTGCA
GCGGGAGCACGCCGTGGCCAAGTTCGCCGGCCTGGGCGGAGGGTCCGGACTCAGATCTGGCAGCAGTGGA
GGTTCTGGGGGCAAATACGTAGACTCGGAGGGACATCTCTACACCGTTCCCATCCGGGAACAGGGCAACA
TCTACAAGCCCAACAACAAGGCCATGGCAGACGAGCTGAGCGAGAAGCAAGTGTACGACGCGCACACCAA
GGAGATCGACCTGGTCAACCGCGACCCTAAACACCTCAACGATGACGTGGTCAAGATTGACTTTGAAGAT
GTGATTGCAGAACCAGAAGGGACACACAGTTTTGACGGCATTTGGAAGGCCAGCTTCACCACCTTCACTG
TGACGAAATACTGGTTTTACCGCTTGCTGTCTGCCCTCTTTGGCATCCCGATGGCACTCATCTGGGGCAT
TTACTTCGCCATTCTCTCTTTCCTGCACATCTGGGCAGTTGTACCATGCATTAAGAGCTTCCTGATTGAG
ATTCAGTGCATCAGCCGTGTCTATTCCATCTACGTCCACACCGTCTGTGACCCACTCTTTGAAGCTGTTG
GGAAAATATTCAGCAATGTCCGCATCAACTTGCAGAAAGAAATATAAGAATTCTGCAGTCGACGGTACCG
CGGGCCCGGGATCCACCGGATCTAGATAACTGATCATAATCAGCCATACCACATTTGTAGAGGTTTTACT
TGCTTTAAAAAACCTCCCACACCTCCCCCTGAACCTGAAACATAAAATGAATGCAATTGTTGTTGTTAAC
